>Addgene plasmid #144990 | TFORF3514 | depositor full sequence | sequence record 287084 | Full Sequence
TTAATGTAGTCTTATGCAATACTCTTGTAGTCTTGCAACATGGTAACGATGAGTTAGCAACATGCCTTAC
AAGGAGAGAAAAAGCACCGTGCATGCCGATTGGTGGAAGTAAGGTGGTACGATCGTGCCTTATTAGGAAG
GCAACAGACGGGTCTGACATGGATTGGACGAACCACTGAATTGCCGCATTGCAGAGATATTGTATTTAAG
TGCCTAGCTCGATACATAAACGGGTCTCTCTGGTTAGACCAGATCTGAGCCTGGGAGCTCTCTGGCTAAC
TAGGGAACCCACTGCTTAAGCCTCAATAAAGCTTGCCTTGAGTGCTTCAAGTAGTGTGTGCCCGTCTGTT
GTGTGACTCTGGTAACTAGAGATCCCTCAGACCCTTTTAGTCAGTGTGGAAAATCTCTAGCAGTGGCGCC
CGAACAGGGACTTGAAAGCGAAAGGGAAACCAGAGGAGCTCTCTCGACGCAGGACTCGGCTTGCTGAAGC
GCGCACGGCAAGAGGCGAGGGGCGGCGACTGGTGAGTACGCCAAAAATTTTGACTAGCGGAGGCTAGAAG
GAGAGAGATGGGTGCGAGAGCGTCAGTATTAAGCGGGGGAGAATTAGATCGCGATGGGAAAAAATTCGGT
TAAGGCCAGGGGGAAAGAAAAAATATAAATTAAAACATATAGTATGGGCAAGCAGGGAGCTAGAACGATT
CGCAGTTAATCCTGGCCTGTTAGAAACATCAGAAGGCTGTAGACAAATACTGGGACAGCTACAACCATCC
CTTCAGACAGGATCAGAAGAACTTAGATCATTATATAATACAGTAGCAACCCTCTATTGTGTGCATCAAA
GGATAGAGATAAAAGACACCAAGGAAGCTTTAGACAAGATAGAGGAAGAGCAAAACAAAAGTAAGACCAC
CGCACAGCAAGCGGCCGCTGATCTTCAGACCTGGAGGAGGAGATATGAGGGACAATTGGAGAAGTGAATT
ATATAAATATAAAGTAGTAAAAATTGAACCATTAGGAGTAGCACCCACCAAGGCAAAGAGAAGAGTGGTG
CAGAGAGAAAAAAGAGCAGTGGGAATAGGAGCTTTGTTCCTTGGGTTCTTGGGAGCAGCAGGAAGCACTA
TGGGCGCAGCGTCAATGACGCTGACGGTACAGGCCAGACAATTATTGTCTGGTATAGTGCAGCAGCAGAA
CAATTTGCTGAGGGCTATTGAGGCGCAACAGCATCTGTTGCAACTCACAGTCTGGGGCATCAAGCAGCTC
CAGGCAAGAATCCTGGCTGTGGAAAGATACCTAAAGGATCAACAGCTCCTGGGGATTTGGGGTTGCTCTG
GAAAACTCATTTGCACCACTGCTGTGCCTTGGAATGCTAGTTGGAGTAATAAATCTCTGGAACAGATTTG
GAATCACACGACCTGGATGGAGTGGGACAGAGAAATTAACAATTACACAAGCTTAATACACTCCTTAATT
GAAGAATCGCAAAACCAGCAAGAAAAGAATGAACAAGAATTATTGGAATTAGATAAATGGGCAAGTTTGT
GGAATTGGTTTAACATAACAAATTGGCTGTGGTATATAAAATTATTCATAATGATAGTAGGAGGCTTGGT
AGGTTTAAGAATAGTTTTTGCTGTACTTTCTATAGTGAATAGAGTTAGGCAGGGATATTCACCATTATCG
TTTCAGACCCACCTCCCAACCCCGAGGGGACCCATGCATTGCATCTCAATTAGTCAGCAACCAGGTGTGG
AAAGTCCCCAGGCTCCCCAGCAGGCAGAAGTATGCAAAGCATGCGTCTCAATTAGTCAGCAACCATAGTC
CCGCCCCTAACTCCGCCCATCCCGCCCCTAACTCCGCCCAGTTCCGCCCATTCTCCGCCCCATGGCTGAC
TAATTTTTTTTATTTATGCAGAGGCCGAGGCCGCCTCGGCCTCTGAGCTATTCCAGAAGTAGTGAGGAGG
CTTTTTTGGAGGCCTAGGCTTTTGCAAAAAGCTTTCTAGAGGTACCACCGGAGCTTACCATGACCGAGTA
CAAGCCCACGGTGCGCCTCGCCACCCGCGACGACGTCCCCAGGGCCGTACGCACCCTCGCCGCCGCGTTC
GCCGACTACCCCGCCACGCGCCACACCGTCGATCCGGACCGCCACATCGAGCGGGTCACCGAGCTGCAAG
AACTCTTCCTCACGCGCGTCGGGCTCGACATCGGCAAGGTGTGGGTCGCGGACGACGGCGCCGCCGTGGC
GGTCTGGACCACGCCGGAGAGCGTCGAAGCGGGGGCGGTGTTCGCCGAGATCGGCCCGCGCATGGCCGAG
TTGAGCGGTTCCCGGCTGGCCGCGCAGCAACAGATGGAAGGCCTCCTGGCGCCGCACCGGCCCAAGGAGC
CCGCGTGGTTCCTGGCCACCGTCGGCGTCTCGCCCGACCACCAGGGCAAGGGTCTGGGCAGCGCCGTCGT
GCTCCCCGGAGTGGAGGCGGCCGAGCGCGCCGGGGTGCCCGCCTTCCTGGAGACCTCCGCGCCCCGCAAC
CTCCCCTTCTACGAGCGGCTCGGCTTCACCGTCACCGCCGACGTCGAGGTGCCCGAAGGACCGCGCACCT
GGTGCATGACCCGCAAGCCCGGTGCCAGTTAACGAATTCTAGATCTTGAGACAAATGGCAGTATTCATCC
ACAATTTTAAAAGAAAAGGGGGGATTGGGGGGTACAGTGCAGGGGAAAGAATAGTAGACATAATAGCAAC
AGACATACAAACTAAAGAATTACAAAAACAAATTACAAAAATTCAAAATTTTCGGGTTTATTACAGGGAC
AGCAGAGATCCACTTTGGCGCCGGCTCGAGGCCTGCAGGTGCAAAGATGGATAAAGTTTTAAACAGAGAG
GAATCTTTGCAGCTAATGGACCTTCTAGGTCTTGAAAGGAGTGGGAATTGGCTCCGGTGCCCGTCAGTGG
GCAGAGCGCACATCGCCCACAGTCCCCGAGAAGTTGGGGGGAGGGGTCGGCAATTGAACCGGTGCCTAGA
GAAGGTGGCGCGGGGTAAACTGGGAAAGTGATGTCGTGTACTGGCTCCGCCTTTTTCCCGAGGGTGGGGG
AGAACCGTATATAAGTGCAGTAGTCGCCGTGAACGTTCTTTTTCGCAACGGGTTTGCCGCCAGAACACAG
GTAAGTGCCGTGTGTGGTTCCCGCGGGCCTGGCCTCTTTACGGGTTATGGCCCTTGCGTGCCTTGAATTA
CTTCCACCTGGCTGCAGTACGTGATTCTTGATCCCGAGCTTCGGGTTGGAAGTGGGTGGGAGAGTTCGAG
GCCTTGCGCTTAAGGAGCCCCTTCGCCTCGTGCTTGAGTTGAGGCCTGGCCTGGGCGCTGGGGCCGCCGC
GTGCGAATCTGGTGGCACCTTCGCGCCTGTCTCGCTGCTTTCGATAAGTCTCTAGCCATTTAAAATTTTT
GATGACCTGCTGCGACGCTTTTTTTCTGGCAAGATAGTCTTGTAAATGCGGGCCAAGATCTGCACACTGG
TATTTCGGTTTTTGGGGCCGCGGGCGGCGACGGGGCCCGTGCGTCCCAGCGCACATGTTCGGCGAGGCGG
GGCCTGCGAGCGCGGCCACCGAGAATCGGACGGGGGTAGTCTCAAGCTGGCCGGCCTGCTCTGGTGCCTG
GCCTCGCGCCGCCGTGTATCGCCCCGCCCTGGGCGGCAAGGCTGGCCCGGTCGGCACCAGTTGCGTGAGC
GGAAAGATGGCCGCTTCCCGGCCCTGCTGCAGGGAGCTCAAAATGGAGGACGCGGCGCTCGGGAGAGCGG
GCGGGTGAGTCACCCACACAAAGGAAAAGGGCCTTTCCGTCCTCAGCCGTCGCTTCATGTGACTCCACGG
AGTACCGGGCGCCGTCCAGGCACCTCGATTAGTTCTCGAGCTTTTGGAGTACGTCGTCTTTAGGTTGGGG
GGAGGGGTTTTATGCGATGGAGTTTCCCCACACTGAGTGGGTGGAGACTGAAGTTAGGCCAGCTTGGCAC
TTGATGTAATTCTCCTTGGAATTTGCCCTTTTTGAGTTTGGATCTTGGTTCATTCTCAAGCCTCAGACAG
TGGTTCAAAGTTTTTTTCTTCCATTTCAGGTGTCGTGAGGCTAGCATCGATTGATCAACAAGTTTGTACA
AAAAAGTTGGCACCATGGCGGACGGCGACAGCGGCAGCGAGCGCGGCGGCGGCGGTGGGCCGTGCGGGTT
CCAGCCCGCGTCCCGCGGCGGCGGCGAGCAAGAGACGCAGGAGCTGGCCTCGAAGCGGCTGGACATCCAG
AACAAGCGCTTCTACTTAGATGTGAAGCAGAACGCCAAGGGCCGCTTCCTCAAGATCGCCGAGGTGGGCG
CGGGCGGTTCCAAGAGCCGCCTCACGCTGTCCATGGCGGTGGCCGCCGAGTTCCGCGACTCGCTGGGCGA
CTTCATAGAACACTACGCGCAGCTGGGCCCTAGCAGCCCCGAGCAGCTGGCGGCGGGCGCCGAGGAGGGC
GGCGGGCCGCGGCGCGCGCTCAAGAGCGAATTCTTGGTGCGTGAGAACCGCAAGTACTACCTGGACCTCA
AGGAGAACCAGCGCGGCCGCTTCCTGCGCATCCGCCAAACGGTCAACCGCGGCGGTGGCGGCTTCGGCGC
GGGCCCCGGGCCGGGCGGCTTGCAGAGCGGCCAGACCATCGCGCTGCCTGCGCAGGGCCTCATCGAGTTC
CGCGACGCGCTGGCGAAGCTCATAGACGACTACGGAGGCGAGGACGACGAGCTGGCAGGCGGCCCGGGAG
GCGGCGCCGGGGGCCCAGGGGGCGGCCTGTATGGAGAGCTCCCGGAGGGCACCTCCATCACCGTGGACTC
CAAGCGCTTCTTCTTCGATGTGGGCTGCAACAAATACGGGGTGTTTCTGCGAGTGAGCGAGGTGAAGCCG
TCCTACCGCAATGCCATCACCGTACCCTTCAAAGCCTGGGGCAAGTTCGGAGGCGCCTTTTGCCGGTATG
CGGATGAGATGAAAGAAATCCAGGAACGACAGAGGGATAAGCTTTATGAGCGACGTGGTGGGGGCAGCGG
CGGCGGCGAAGAGTCAGAGGGTGAGGAGGTGGATGAGGATTTGCCAACTTTCTTGTACAAAGTGGTTGAT
ATCGGTAAGCCTATCCCTAACCCTCTCCTCGGTCTCGATTCTACGTAGTAATGAACTAGTCCGTAACTTG
AAAGTATTTCGATTTCTTGGCTTTATATATCTTGTGGAAAGGACGAGTACTTACTACTCCCACCAGCAAC
ACGCGTTAAGTCGACAATCAACCTCTGGATTACAAAATTTGTGAAAGATTGACTGGTATTCTTAACTATG
TTGCTCCTTTTACGCTATGTGGATACGCTGCTTTAATGCCTTTGTATCATGCTATTGCTTCCCGTATGGC
TTTCATTTTCTCCTCCTTGTATAAATCCTGGTTGCTGTCTCTTTATGAGGAGTTGTGGCCCGTTGTCAGG
CAACGTGGCGTGGTGTGCACTGTGTTTGCTGACGCAACCCCCACTGGTTGGGGCATTGCCACCACCTGTC
AGCTCCTTTCCGGGACTTTCGCTTTCCCCCTCCCTATTGCCACGGCGGAACTCATCGCCGCCTGCCTTGC
CCGCTGCTGGACAGGGGCTCGGCTGTTGGGCACTGACAATTCCGTGGTGTTGTCGGGGAAATCATCGTCC
TTTCCTTGGCTGCTCGCCTGTGTTGCCACCTGGATTCTGCGCGGGACGTCCTTCTGCTACGTCCCTTCGG
CCCTCAATCCAGCGGACCTTCCTTCCCGCGGCCTGCTGCCGGCTCTGCGGCCTCTTCCGCGTCTTCGCCT
TCGCCCTCAGACGAGTCGGATCTCCCTTTGGGCCGCCTCCCCGCGTCGACTTTAAGACCAATGACTTACA
AGGCAGCTGTAGATCTTAGCCACTTTTTAAAAGAAAAGGGGGGACTGGAAGGGCTAATTCACTCCCAACG
AAGACAAGATCTGCTTTTTGCTTGTACTGGGTCTCTCTGGTTAGACCAGATCTGAGCCTGGGAGCTCTCT
GGCTAACTAGGGAACCCACTGCTTAAGCCTCAATAAAGCTTGCCTTGAGTGCTTCAAGTAGTGTGTGCCC
GTCTGTTGTGTGACTCTGGTAACTAGAGATCCCTCAGACCCTTTTAGTCAGTGTGGAAAATCTCTAGCAG
TACGTATAGTAGTTCATGTCATCTTATTATTCAGTATTTATAACTTGCAAAGAAATGAATATCAGAGAGT
GAGAGGAACTTGTTTATTGCAGCTTATAATGGTTACAAATAAAGCAATAGCATCACAAATTTCACAAATA
AAGCATTTTTTTCACTGCATTCTAGTTGTGGTTTGTCCAAACTCATCAATGTATCTTATCATGTCTGGCT
CTAGCTATCCCGCCCCTAACTCCGCCCATCCCGCCCCTAACTCCGCCCAGTTCCGCCCATTCTCCGCCCC
ATGGCTGACTAATTTTTTTTATTTATGCAGAGGCCGAGGCCGCCTCGGCCTCTGAGCTATTCCAGAAGTA
GTGAGGAGGCTTTTTTGGAGGCCTAGGGACGTACCCAATTCGCCCTATAGTGAGTCGTATTACGCGCGCT
CACTGGCCGTCGTTTTACAACGTCGTGACTGGGAAAACCCTGGCGTTACCCAACTTAATCGCCTTGCAGC
ACATCCCCCTTTCGCCAGCTGGCGTAATAGCGAAGAGGCCCGCACCGATCGCCCTTCCCAACAGTTGCGC
AGCCTGAATGGCGAATGGG
[124 nt withheld, positions 6740-6863]
C
[91 nt withheld, positions 6865-6955]
A
[49 nt withheld, positions 6957-7005]
CCTTTGACGTTGGAGTCCACGTTCTTT
[37 nt withheld, positions 7033-7069]
ACCCTATCTCGGTCTATTCTTTTGATTTATAAGGGATTTTGCCGATTTCGGCCTATTGGTTAAAAAATGA
GCTGATTTAACAAAAATTTAACGCGAATTTTAACAAAATATTAACGCTTACAATTTAGGTGGCACTTTTC
GGGGAAATGTGCGCGGAACCCCTATTTGTTTATTTTTCTAAATACATTCAAATATGTATCCGCTCATGAG
ACAATAACCCTGATAAATGCTTCAATAATATTGAAAAAGGAAGAGTATGAGTATTCAACATTTCCGTGTC
GCCCTTATTCCCTTTTTTGCGGCATTTTGCCTTCCTGTTTTTGCTCACCCAGAAACGCTGGTGAAAGTAA
AAGATGCTGAAGATCAGTTGGGTGCACGAGTGGGTTACATCGAACTGGATCTCAACAGCGGTAAGATCCT
TGAGAGTTTTCGCCCCGAAGAACGTTTTCCAATGATGAGCACTTTTAAAGTTCTGCTATGTGGCGCGGTA
TTATCCCGTATTGACGCCGGGCAAGAGCAACTCGGTCGCCGCATACACTATTCTCAGAATGACTTGGTTG
AGTACTCACCAGTCACAGAAAAGCATCTTACGGATGGCATGACAGTAAGAGAATTATGCAGTGCTGCCAT
AACCATGAGTGATAACACTGCGGCCAACTTACTTCTGACAACGATCGGAGGACCGAAGGAGCTAACCGCT
TTTTTGCACAACATGGGGGATCATGTAACTCGCCTTGATCGTTGGGAACCGGAGCTGAATGAAGCCATAC
CAAACGACGAGCGTGACACCACGATGCCTGTAGCAATGGCAACAACGTTGCGCAAACTATTAACTGGCGA
ACTACTTACTCTAGCTTCCCGGCAACAATTAATAGACTGGATGGAGGCGGATAAAGTTGCAGGACCACTT
CTGCGCTCGGCCCTTCCGGCTGGCTGGTTTATTGCTGATAAATCTGGAGCCGGTGAGCGTGGGTCTCGCG
GTATCATTGCAGCACTGGGGCCAGATGGTAAGCCCTCCCGTATCGTAGTTATCTACACGACGGGGAGTCA
GGCAACTATGGATGAACGAAATAGACAGATCGCTGAGATAGGTGCCTCACTGATTAAGCATTGGTAACTG
TCAGACCAAGTTTACTCATATATACTTTAGATTGATTTAAAACTTCATTTTTAATTTAAAAGGATCTAGG
TGAAGATCCTTTTTGATAATCTCATGACCAAAATCCCTTAACGTGAGTTTTCGTTCCACTGAGCGTCAGA
CCCCGTAGAAAAGATCAAAGGATCTTCTTGAGATCCTTTTTTTCTGCGCGTAATCTGCTGCTTGCAAACA
AAAAAACCACCGCTACCAGCGGTGGTTTGTTTGCCGGATCAAGAGCTACCAACTCTTTTTCCGAAGGTAA
CTGGCTTCAGCAGAGCGCAGATACCAAATACTGTTCTTCTAGTGTAGCCGTAGTTAGGCCACCACTTCAA
GAACTCTGTAGCACCGCCTACATACCTCGCTCTGCTAATCCTGTTACCAGTGGCTGCTGCCAGTGGCGAT
AAGTCGTGTCTTACCGGGTTGGACTCAAGACGATAGTTACCGGATAAGGCGCAGCGGTCGGGCTGAACGG
GGGGTTCGTGCACACAGCCCAGCTTGGAGCGAACGACCTACACCGAACTGAGATACCTACAGCGTGAGCT
ATGAGAAAGCGCCACGCTTCCCGAAGGGAGAAAGGCGGACAGGTATCCGGTAAGCGGCAGGGTCGGAACA
GGAGAGCGCACGAGGGAGCTTCCAGGGGGAAACGCCTGGTATCTTTATAGTCCTGTCGGGTTTCGCCACC
TCTGACTTGAGCGTCGATTTTTGTGATGCTCGTCAGGGGGGCGGAGCCTATGGAAAAACGCCAGCAACGC
GGCCTTTTTACGGTTCCTGGCCTTTTGCTGGCCTTTTGCTCACATGTTCTTTCCTGCGTTATCCCCTGAT
TCTGTGGATAACCGTATTACCGCCTTTGAGTGAGCTGATACCGCTCGCCGCAGCCGAACGACCGAGCGCA
GCGAGTCAGTGAGCGAGGAAGCGGAAGAGCGCCCAATACGCAAACCGCCTCTCCCCGCGCGTTGGCCGAT
TCATTAATGCAGCTGGCACGACAGGTTTCCCGACTGGAAAGCGGGCAGTGAGCGCAACGCAATTAATGTG
AGTTAGCTCACTCATTAGGCACCCCAGGCTTTACACTTTATGCTTCCGGCTCGTATGTTGTGTGGAATTG
TGAGCGGATAACAATTTCACACAGGAAACAGCTATGACCATGATTACGCCAAGCGCGCAATTAACCCTCA
CTAAAGGGAACAAAAGCTGGAGCTGCAAGC
Features (pLannotate 1.2.2; 34 found; start..end, strand, type, name):
      5..231     +  promoter       RSV promoter: Rous sarcoma virus enhancer/promoter
    232..412     +  LTR            5' LTR (truncated): truncated 5' long terminal repeat (LTR) from HIV-1
    459..584     +  misc_feature   HIV-1 Ψ: packaging signal of human immunodeficiency virus type 1
    568..931     +  CDS            HIV-1 gag (fragment): gag protein from human immunodeficiency virus 1; gag
   1077..1310    +  misc_feature   RRE: The Rev response element (RRE) of HIV-1 allows for Rev-dependent mRNA export from the nucleus to the cytoplasm.
   1687..1713    +  CDS            Rev (fragment): human immunodeficiency virus 1 (HIV-1) Rev protein; rev; enhances nuclear export of unspliced and incompletely spliced viral mRNAs
   1720..1743    +  promoter       SV40 promoter (fragment): SV40 early promoter
   1744..1815    +  promoter       SV40 promoter (fragment): SV40 enhancer and early promoter
   1839..1974    +  rep_origin     SV40 ori: SV40 origin of replication
   2020..2616    +  CDS            PuroR (fragment): puromycin N-acetyltransferase; pac from Streptomyces; confers resistance to puromycin
   2665..2782    +  misc_feature   cPPT/CTS: central polypurine tract and central termination sequence of HIV-1
   2847..2913    +  CDS            small t antigen (fragment): SV40 (simian virus 40) small t antigen
   2920..4098    +  promoter       EF-1α promoter: strong constitutive promoter for human elongation factor EF-1α
   4119..4136    +  protein_bind   attB1 (fragment): mutant version of attB; core recombination site for the Gateway® BP reaction BP Clonase™
   4145..5080    +  CDS            PURB: PURB_HUMAN - Experimental evidence at protein level: Swiss-Prot protein existence level 1. Has capacity to bind repeated elements in single-stranded DNA such as the purine-rich single strand of the PUR element located upstream of the MYC gene. Plays a role in the control of vascular smooth muscle (VSM) alpha-actin gene transcription as repressor in myoblasts and fibroblasts. Participates in transcriptional and translational regulation of alpha-MHC expression in cardiac myocytes by binding to the purine-rich negative regulatory (PNR) element. Modulates constitutive liver galectin-3 gene transcr
   5088..5105    -  protein_bind   attB2 (fragment): mutant version of attB; core recombination site for the Gateway® BP reaction BP Clonase™
   5114..5155    +  CDS            V5 tag: epitope tag from simian virus 5
   5171..5224    +  promoter       U6 promoter (fragment): RNA polymerase III promoter for human U6 snRNA
   5266..5854    +  misc_feature   WPRE: woodchuck hepatitis virus posttranscriptional regulatory element
   5905..5924    +  misc_feature   cPPT/CTS (fragment): central polypurine tract and central termination sequence of HIV-1
   5926..6159    +  LTR            3' LTR (ΔU3): self-inactivating 3' long terminal repeat (LTR) from HIV-1
   6237..6358    +  polyA_signal   SV40 poly(A) signal: SV40 polyadenylation signal
   6398..6533    +  rep_origin     SV40 ori: SV40 origin of replication
   6554..6572    -  promoter       T7 promoter: promoter for bacteriophage T7 RNA polymerase
   6580..6735    +  CDS            lacZα (fragment): LacZα fragment of β-galactosidase; lacZ fragment
   6740..7168    +  rep_origin     f1 ori (sequence partly withheld): f1 bacteriophage origin of replication; arrow indicates direction of (+) strand synthesis
   7221..7325    +  promoter       AmpR promoter: bla
   7326..8186    +  CDS            AmpR: β-lactamase; bla; confers resistance to ampicillin, carbenicillin, and related antibiotics
   8357..8945    +  rep_origin     ori: high-copy-number ColE1/pMB1/pBR322/pUC origin of replication
   9128..9220    +  CDS            lacI (fragment): lac repressor; lacI; The lac repressor binds to the lac operator to inhibit transcription in E. coli. This inhibition can be relieved by adding lactose or isopropyl-β-D-thiogalactopyranoside (IPTG).
   9233..9254    +  protein_bind   CAP binding site: CAP binding activates transcription in the presence of cAMP. E. coli catabolite activator protein
   9269..9299    +  promoter       lac promoter: promoter for the E. coli lac operon
   9307..9323    +  protein_bind   lac operator: The lac repressor binds to the lac operator to inhibit transcription in E. coli. This inhibition can be relieved by adding lactose or isopropyl-β-D-thiogalactopyranoside (IPTG). lac repressor encoded by lacI
   9368..9386    +  promoter       T3 promoter: promoter for bacteriophage T3 RNA polymerase
