[The description below was written by a language model from this plasmid's Addgene catalogue record and pLannotate feature annotations shown in this document.]
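Description:
TFORF3514 is a third-generation-style, self-inactivating HIV-1 lentiviral expression plasmid built on the pLX_TRC317 backbone and carrying the human PURB open reading frame, one member of a barcoded transcription factor ORF collection. In bacteria it is maintained through a high-copy ColE1/pUC-type origin and selected with ampicillin via the bla gene. An f1 origin and remnants of a lac/lacZα cloning region with T3 and T7 promoters also lie in the plasmid backbone. The depositor notes that the plasmid can recombine, which is a common concern with LTR-containing vectors.

The viral genome is transcribed from an RSV promoter fused to a truncated 5' LTR. It includes the Ψ packaging signal with a gag fragment, the Rev response element for nuclear export of the full-length RNA, a cPPT/CTS element, WPRE to enhance transcript stability and expression, and a ΔU3 3' LTR followed by an SV40 polyadenylation signal. Two expression units sit between the LTRs. An SV40 early promoter drives puromycin N-acetyltransferase, allowing selection of transduced mammalian cells. Downstream, the strong constitutive EF-1α promoter drives PURB, which was introduced by Gateway recombination, is flanked by attB1 and attB2 sites, and is fused at its C terminus to a V5 epitope tag for detection. PURB encodes a protein that binds purine-rich single-stranded DNA and is involved in transcriptional regulation.

According to the record, each construct in the collection carries a unique 24-bp barcode, although the feature table does not annotate it. The barcode allows the overexpressed factor to be identified in pooled screens, such as those for factors that direct cell differentiation.
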