Addgene plasmid #144990: TFORF3514
Purpose: Lentiviral vector for overexpressing transcription factor ORFs with unique 24-bp barcodes. Barcodes facilitate identification of transcription factors in pooled screens.
Depositing lab: Feng Zhang. Depositing organization: Broad Institute. Publication: A transcription factor atlas of directed differentiation. Joung J, Ma S, Tay T, Geiger-Schuller KR, Kirchgatterer PC, Verdine VK, Guo B, Arias-Garcia MA, Allen WE, Singh A, Kuksenko O, Abudayyeh OO, Gootenberg JS, Fu Z, Macrae RK, Buenrostro JD, Regev A, Zhang F. Cell. 2023 Jan 5;186(1):209-229.e26. doi: 10.1016/j.cell.2022.11.026. PubMed 36608654.
Backbone
  Vector backbone: pLX_TRC317
  Backbone manufacturer: Broad Institute Genetic Perturbation Platform
  Backbone size w/o insert (bp): 8264
  Vector type: Mammalian Expression, Lentiviral
  Selectable markers: Puromycin
Growth in bacteria
  Bacterial resistance: Ampicillin, 100 μg/mL
  Growth temperature: 37°C
  Growth strain: NEB Stable
  Copy number: High Copy
Gene/Insert
  Gene/Insert name: PURB
  Species: H. sapiens (human)
  Insert size (bp): 1145
  Entrez Gene: PURB (a.k.a. PURBETA)
  Promoter: EF1a
  Tag / fusion protein: V5 (C terminal on insert)
  Cloning method: Gateway Cloning
  Sequencing primers: 5′ GGGTGGAGACTGAAGTTAGGCCAG; 3′ CACATAGCGTAAAAGGAGCAACATAG
Resource information
  A portion of this plasmid was derived from a plasmid made by: Broad Institute Genetic Perturbation Platform
Terms and licenses: Academic/Nonprofit Terms; Industry Terms: Not Available to Industry
Depositor comments: NM_033224.4 Please test multiple small colonies in case of plasmid recombination. To make this collection available in a timely manner, a portion of this collection was not fully sequenced by Addgene. If an Addgene verified full plasmid sequence is not available, please contact us prior to placing an order to request the full sequence.
How to cite: TFORF3514 was a gift from Feng Zhang (Addgene plasmid # 144990 ; http://n2t.net/addgene:144990 ; RRID:Addgene_144990)
