>Addgene plasmid #144990 | TFORF3514 | depositor partial sequence | sequence record 287085 | Insert
ATCGATTGATCAACAAGTTTGTACAAAAAAGTTGGCACCATGGCGGACGGCGACAGCGGCAGCGAGCGCG
GCGGCGGCGGTGGGCCGTGCGGGTTCCAGCCCGCGTCCCGCGGCGGCGGCGAGCAAGAGACGCAGGAGCT
GGCCTCGAAGCGGCTGGACATCCAGAACAAGCGCTTCTACTTAGATGTGAAGCAGAACGCCAAGGGCCGC
TTCCTCAAGATCGCCGAGGTGGGCGCGGGCGGTTCCAAGAGCCGCCTCACGCTGTCCATGGCGGTGGCCG
CCGAGTTCCGCGACTCGCTGGGCGACTTCATAGAACACTACGCGCAGCTGGGCCCTAGCAGCCCCGAGCA
GCTGGCGGCGGGCGCCGAGGAGGGCGGCGGGCCGCGGCGCGCGCTCAAGAGCGAATTCTTGGTGCGTGAG
AACCGCAAGTACTACCTGGACCTCAAGGAGAACCAGCGCGGCCGCTTCCTGCGCATCCGCCAAACGGTCA
ACCGCGGCGGTGGCGGCTTCGGCGCGGGCCCCGGGCCGGGCGGCTTGCAGAGCGGCCAGACCATCGCGCT
GCCTGCGCAGGGCCTCATCGAGTTCCGCGACGCGCTGGCGAAGCTCATAGACGACTACGGAGGCGAGGAC
GACGAGCTGGCAGGCGGCCCGGGAGGCGGCGCCGGGGGCCCAGGGGGCGGCCTGTATGGAGAGCTCCCGG
AGGGCACCTCCATCACCGTGGACTCCAAGCGCTTCTTCTTCGATGTGGGCTGCAACAAATACGGGGTGTT
TCTGCGAGTGAGCGAGGTGAAGCCGTCCTACCGCAATGCCATCACCGTACCCTTCAAAGCCTGGGGCAAG
TTCGGAGGCGCCTTTTGCCGGTATGCGGATGAGATGAAAGAAATCCAGGAACGACAGAGGGATAAGCTTT
ATGAGCGACGTGGTGGGGGCAGCGGCGGCGGCGAAGAGTCAGAGGGTGAGGAGGTGGATGAGGATTTGCC
AACTTTCTTGTACAAAGTGGTTGATATCGGTAAGCCTATCCCTAACCCTCTCCTCGGTCTCGATTCTACG
TAGTAATGAACTAGTCCGTAACTTGAAAGTATTTCGATTTCTTGGCTTTATATATCTTGTGGAAAGGACG
AGTACTTACTACTCCCACCAGCAAC
