>Addgene plasmid #144990 | TFORF3514 | depositor partial sequence | sequence record 287086 | Barcode
GTACTTACTACTCCCACCAGCAAC
