>Addgene plasmid #144990 | TFORF3514 | addgene partial sequence | sequence record 319903 | WPRE-R 5'-CATAGCGTAAAAGGAGCAACA-3'
AAATTTTGTAATCCAGAGGTTGATTGTCGACTTAACGCGTGTTGCTGGTGGGAGTAGTAAGTACTCGTCC
TTTCCACAAGATATATAAAGCCAAGAAATCGAAATACTTTCAAGTTACGGACTAGTTCATTACTACGTAG
AATCGAGACCGAGGAGAGGGTTAGGGATAGGCTTACCGATATCAACCACTTTGTACAAGAAAGTTGGCAA
ATCCTCATCCACCTCCTCACCCTCTGACTCTTCGCCGCCGCCGCTGCCCCCACCACGTCGCTCATAAAGC
TTATCCCTCTGTCGTTCCTGGATTTCTTTCATCTCATCCGCATACCGGCAAAAGGCGCCTCCGAACTTGC
CCCAGGCTTTGAAGGGTACGGTGATGGCATTGCGGTAGGACGGCTTCACCTCGCTCACTCGCAGAAACAC
CCCGTATTTGTTGCAGCCCACATCGAAGAAGAAGCGCTTGGAGTCCACGGTGATGGAGGTGCCCTCCGGG
AGCTCTCCATACAGGCCGCCCCCTGGGCCCCCGGCGCCGCCTCCCGGGCCGCCTGCCAGCTCGTCGTCCT
CGCCTCCGTAGTCGTCTATGAGCTTCGCCAGCGCGTCGCGGAACTCGATGAGGCCCTGCGCAGGCAGCGC
GATGGTCTGGCCGCTCTGCAAGCCGCCCGGCCCGGGGCCCGCGCCGAAGCCGCCAC
